Addgene plasmid #143185: TFORF2328
Purpose: Lentiviral vector for overexpressing transcription factor ORFs with unique 24-bp barcodes. Barcodes facilitate identification of transcription factors in pooled screens.
Depositing lab: Feng Zhang. Depositing organization: Broad Institute. Publication: A transcription factor atlas of directed differentiation. Joung J, Ma S, Tay T, Geiger-Schuller KR, Kirchgatterer PC, Verdine VK, Guo B, Arias-Garcia MA, Allen WE, Singh A, Kuksenko O, Abudayyeh OO, Gootenberg JS, Fu Z, Macrae RK, Buenrostro JD, Regev A, Zhang F. Cell. 2023 Jan 5;186(1):209-229.e26. doi: 10.1016/j.cell.2022.11.026. PubMed 36608654.
Backbone
  Vector backbone: pLX_TRC317
  Backbone manufacturer: Broad Institute Genetic Perturbation Platform
  Backbone size w/o insert (bp): 8264
  Vector type: Mammalian Expression, Lentiviral
  Selectable markers: Puromycin
Growth in bacteria
  Bacterial resistance: Ampicillin, 100 μg/mL
  Growth temperature: 37°C
  Growth strain: NEB Stable
  Copy number: High Copy
Gene/Insert
  Gene/Insert name: CIZ1
  Species: H. sapiens (human)
  Insert size (bp): 2630
  Entrez Gene: CIZ1 (a.k.a. RP11-395P17.7, LSFR1, NP94, ZNF356)
  Promoter: EF1a
  Cloning method: Unknown
  Sequencing primers: 5′ GGGTGGAGACTGAAGTTAGGCCAG; 3′ CACATAGCGTAAAAGGAGCAACATAG
Terms and licenses: Academic/Nonprofit Terms; Industry Terms: Not Available to Industry
Depositor comments: NM_001131015,XM_017014596,XM_005251891,ENST00000372948 . The transcription factor ORF portion of this plasmid was synthesized by Genewiz. Please test multiple small colonies in case of plasmid recombination. To make this collection available in a timely manner, a portion of this collection was not fully sequenced by Addgene. If an Addgene verified full plasmid sequence is not available, please contact us prior to placing an order to request the full sequence.
How to cite: TFORF2328 was a gift from Feng Zhang (Addgene plasmid # 143185 ; http://n2t.net/addgene:143185 ; RRID:Addgene_143185)
