[The description below was written by a language model from this plasmid's Addgene catalogue record and pLannotate feature annotations shown in this document.]
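Description:
TFORF2328 is a third-generation-style, self-inactivating lentiviral expression plasmid built on the pLX_TRC317 backbone and carrying the human CIZ1 open reading frame. It belongs to a barcoded transcription factor ORF collection. In bacteria it is maintained through a high-copy ColE1/pUC-type origin and selected with ampicillin via the β-lactamase gene. An f1 origin and remnants of a lac/lacZα cloning region with T7 and T3 promoters are also present in the backbone. The depositor notes that the plasmid can recombine, which is common for LTR-containing vectors.

The viral portion begins with an RSV promoter fused to a truncated HIV-1 5' LTR, allowing Tat-independent production of genomic RNA. This is followed by the Ψ packaging signal with a partial gag sequence, and then the Rev response element for nuclear export of the unspliced transcript. An SV40 early promoter/origin region drives puromycin N-acetyltransferase for selection of transduced mammalian cells. Downstream, a cPPT/CTS element, which aids nuclear import of the reverse-transcribed genome, precedes the main cassette. In that cassette, the strong constitutive EF-1α promoter expresses CIZ1, followed by WPRE to enhance transcript stability and expression. The ΔU3 3' LTR then inactivates the viral promoter after integration, and an SV40 polyadenylation signal lies beyond it.

According to the record, each ORF in the collection is paired with a unique 24-bp barcode. The feature table does not annotate the barcode, so its exact position is not stated. The short U6 promoter fragment annotated between the ORF and WPRE is only a partial match rather than a functional cassette. The construct is intended for overexpressing CIZ1 in mammalian cells, individually or in pooled screens where barcode sequencing identifies the delivered factor.
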