Features (pLannotate 1.2.2; 31 found; start..end, strand, type, name):
      5..231     +  promoter       RSV promoter: Rous sarcoma virus enhancer/promoter
    232..412     +  LTR            5' LTR (truncated): truncated 5' long terminal repeat (LTR) from HIV-1
    459..584     +  misc_feature   HIV-1 Ψ: packaging signal of human immunodeficiency virus type 1
    568..931     +  CDS            HIV-1 gag (fragment): gag protein from human immunodeficiency virus 1; gag
   1077..1310    +  misc_feature   RRE: The Rev response element (RRE) of HIV-1 allows for Rev-dependent mRNA export from the nucleus to the cytoplasm.
   1687..1713    +  CDS            Rev (fragment): human immunodeficiency virus 1 (HIV-1) Rev protein; rev; enhances nuclear export of unspliced and incompletely spliced viral mRNAs
   1720..1743    +  promoter       SV40 promoter (fragment): SV40 early promoter
   1744..1815    +  promoter       SV40 promoter (fragment): SV40 enhancer and early promoter
   1839..1974    +  rep_origin     SV40 ori: SV40 origin of replication
   2020..2616    +  CDS            PuroR (fragment): puromycin N-acetyltransferase; pac from Streptomyces; confers resistance to puromycin
   2665..2782    +  misc_feature   cPPT/CTS: central polypurine tract and central termination sequence of HIV-1
   2847..2913    +  CDS            small t antigen (fragment): SV40 (simian virus 40) small t antigen
   2920..4098    +  promoter       EF-1α promoter: strong constitutive promoter for human elongation factor EF-1α
   4115..6640    +  CDS            CIZ1 (fragment): CIZ1_HUMAN - Also known as LSFR1, NP94, ZNF356. Experimental evidence at protein level: Swiss-Prot protein existence level 1. May regulate the subcellular localization of CIP/WAF1. From Homo sapiens (Human).
   6656..6709    +  promoter       U6 promoter (fragment): RNA polymerase III promoter for human U6 snRNA
   6751..7339    +  misc_feature   WPRE: woodchuck hepatitis virus posttranscriptional regulatory element
   7390..7409    +  misc_feature   cPPT/CTS (fragment): central polypurine tract and central termination sequence of HIV-1
   7411..7644    +  LTR            3' LTR (ΔU3): self-inactivating 3' long terminal repeat (LTR) from HIV-1
   7722..7843    +  polyA_signal   SV40 poly(A) signal: SV40 polyadenylation signal
   7883..8018    +  rep_origin     SV40 ori: SV40 origin of replication
   8039..8057    -  promoter       T7 promoter: promoter for bacteriophage T7 RNA polymerase
   8065..8220    +  CDS            lacZα (fragment): LacZα fragment of β-galactosidase; lacZ fragment
   8225..8653    +  rep_origin     f1 ori (sequence partly withheld): f1 bacteriophage origin of replication; arrow indicates direction of (+) strand synthesis
   8706..8810    +  promoter       AmpR promoter: bla
   8811..9671    +  CDS            AmpR: β-lactamase; bla; confers resistance to ampicillin, carbenicillin, and related antibiotics
   9842..10430   +  rep_origin     ori: high-copy-number ColE1/pMB1/pBR322/pUC origin of replication
  10613..10705   +  CDS            lacI (fragment): lac repressor; lacI; The lac repressor binds to the lac operator to inhibit transcription in E. coli. This inhibition can be relieved by adding lactose or isopropyl-β-D-thiogalactopyranoside (IPTG).
  10718..10739   +  protein_bind   CAP binding site: CAP binding activates transcription in the presence of cAMP. E. coli catabolite activator protein
  10754..10784   +  promoter       lac promoter: promoter for the E. coli lac operon
  10788..10810   +  protein_bind   lac operator (fragment): The lac repressor binds to the lac operator to inhibit transcription in E. coli. This inhibition can be relieved by adding lactose or isopropyl-β-D-thiogalactopyranoside (IPTG). lac repressor encoded by lacI
  10853..10871   +  promoter       T3 promoter: promoter for bacteriophage T3 RNA polymerase
>Addgene plasmid #143185 | TFORF2328 | addgene full sequence | sequence record 397816 | Addgene NGS Result
TTAATGTAGTCTTATGCAATACTCTTGTAGTCTTGCAACATGGTAACGATGAGTTAGCAACATGCCTTAC
AAGGAGAGAAAAAGCACCGTGCATGCCGATTGGTGGAAGTAAGGTGGTACGATCGTGCCTTATTAGGAAG
GCAACAGACGGGTCTGACATGGATTGGACGAACCACTGAATTGCCGCATTGCAGAGATATTGTATTTAAG
TGCCTAGCTCGATACATAAACGGGTCTCTCTGGTTAGACCAGATCTGAGCCTGGGAGCTCTCTGGCTAAC
TAGGGAACCCACTGCTTAAGCCTCAATAAAGCTTGCCTTGAGTGCTTCAAGTAGTGTGTGCCCGTCTGTT
GTGTGACTCTGGTAACTAGAGATCCCTCAGACCCTTTTAGTCAGTGTGGAAAATCTCTAGCAGTGGCGCC
CGAACAGGGACTTGAAAGCGAAAGGGAAACCAGAGGAGCTCTCTCGACGCAGGACTCGGCTTGCTGAAGC
GCGCACGGCAAGAGGCGAGGGGCGGCGACTGGTGAGTACGCCAAAAATTTTGACTAGCGGAGGCTAGAAG
GAGAGAGATGGGTGCGAGAGCGTCAGTATTAAGCGGGGGAGAATTAGATCGCGATGGGAAAAAATTCGGT
TAAGGCCAGGGGGAAAGAAAAAATATAAATTAAAACATATAGTATGGGCAAGCAGGGAGCTAGAACGATT
CGCAGTTAATCCTGGCCTGTTAGAAACATCAGAAGGCTGTAGACAAATACTGGGACAGCTACAACCATCC
CTTCAGACAGGATCAGAAGAACTTAGATCATTATATAATACAGTAGCAACCCTCTATTGTGTGCATCAAA
GGATAGAGATAAAAGACACCAAGGAAGCTTTAGACAAGATAGAGGAAGAGCAAAACAAAAGTAAGACCAC
CGCACAGCAAGCGGCCGCTGATCTTCAGACCTGGAGGAGGAGATATGAGGGACAATTGGAGAAGTGAATT
ATATAAATATAAAGTAGTAAAAATTGAACCATTAGGAGTAGCACCCACCAAGGCAAAGAGAAGAGTGGTG
CAGAGAGAAAAAAGAGCAGTGGGAATAGGAGCTTTGTTCCTTGGGTTCTTGGGAGCAGCAGGAAGCACTA
TGGGCGCAGCGTCAATGACGCTGACGGTACAGGCCAGACAATTATTGTCTGGTATAGTGCAGCAGCAGAA
CAATTTGCTGAGGGCTATTGAGGCGCAACAGCATCTGTTGCAACTCACAGTCTGGGGCATCAAGCAGCTC
CAGGCAAGAATCCTGGCTGTGGAAAGATACCTAAAGGATCAACAGCTCCTGGGGATTTGGGGTTGCTCTG
GAAAACTCATTTGCACCACTGCTGTGCCTTGGAATGCTAGTTGGAGTAATAAATCTCTGGAACAGATTTG
GAATCACACGACCTGGATGGAGTGGGACAGAGAAATTAACAATTACACAAGCTTAATACACTCCTTAATT
GAAGAATCGCAAAACCAGCAAGAAAAGAATGAACAAGAATTATTGGAATTAGATAAATGGGCAAGTTTGT
GGAATTGGTTTAACATAACAAATTGGCTGTGGTATATAAAATTATTCATAATGATAGTAGGAGGCTTGGT
AGGTTTAAGAATAGTTTTTGCTGTACTTTCTATAGTGAATAGAGTTAGGCAGGGATATTCACCATTATCG
TTTCAGACCCACCTCCCAACCCCGAGGGGACCCATGCATTGCATCTCAATTAGTCAGCAACCAGGTGTGG
AAAGTCCCCAGGCTCCCCAGCAGGCAGAAGTATGCAAAGCATGCGTCTCAATTAGTCAGCAACCATAGTC
CCGCCCCTAACTCCGCCCATCCCGCCCCTAACTCCGCCCAGTTCCGCCCATTCTCCGCCCCATGGCTGAC
TAATTTTTTTTATTTATGCAGAGGCCGAGGCCGCCTCGGCCTCTGAGCTATTCCAGAAGTAGTGAGGAGG
CTTTTTTGGAGGCCTAGGCTTTTGCAAAAAGCTTTCTAGAGGTACCACCGGAGCTTACCATGACCGAGTA
CAAGCCCACGGTGCGCCTCGCCACCCGCGACGACGTCCCCAGGGCCGTACGCACCCTCGCCGCCGCGTTC
GCCGACTACCCCGCCACGCGCCACACCGTCGATCCGGACCGCCACATCGAGCGGGTCACCGAGCTGCAAG
AACTCTTCCTCACGCGCGTCGGGCTCGACATCGGCAAGGTGTGGGTCGCGGACGACGGCGCCGCCGTGGC
GGTCTGGACCACGCCGGAGAGCGTCGAAGCGGGGGCGGTGTTCGCCGAGATCGGCCCGCGCATGGCCGAG
TTGAGCGGTTCCCGGCTGGCCGCGCAGCAACAGATGGAAGGCCTCCTGGCGCCGCACCGGCCCAAGGAGC
CCGCGTGGTTCCTGGCCACCGTCGGCGTCTCGCCCGACCACCAGGGCAAGGGTCTGGGCAGCGCCGTCGT
GCTCCCCGGAGTGGAGGCGGCCGAGCGCGCCGGGGTGCCCGCCTTCCTGGAGACCTCCGCGCCCCGCAAC
CTCCCCTTCTACGAGCGGCTCGGCTTCACCGTCACCGCCGACGTCGAGGTGCCCGAAGGACCGCGCACCT
GGTGCATGACCCGCAAGCCCGGTGCCAGTTAACGAATTCTAGATCTTGAGACAAATGGCAGTATTCATCC
ACAATTTTAAAAGAAAAGGGGGGATTGGGGGGTACAGTGCAGGGGAAAGAATAGTAGACATAATAGCAAC
AGACATACAAACTAAAGAATTACAAAAACAAATTACAAAAATTCAAAATTTTCGGGTTTATTACAGGGAC
AGCAGAGATCCACTTTGGCGCCGGCTCGAGGCCTGCAGGTGCAAAGATGGATAAAGTTTTAAACAGAGAG
GAATCTTTGCAGCTAATGGACCTTCTAGGTCTTGAAAGGAGTGGGAATTGGCTCCGGTGCCCGTCAGTGG
GCAGAGCGCACATCGCCCACAGTCCCCGAGAAGTTGGGGGGAGGGGTCGGCAATTGAACCGGTGCCTAGA
GAAGGTGGCGCGGGGTAAACTGGGAAAGTGATGTCGTGTACTGGCTCCGCCTTTTTCCCGAGGGTGGGGG
AGAACCGTATATAAGTGCAGTAGTCGCCGTGAACGTTCTTTTTCGCAACGGGTTTGCCGCCAGAACACAG
GTAAGTGCCGTGTGTGGTTCCCGCGGGCCTGGCCTCTTTACGGGTTATGGCCCTTGCGTGCCTTGAATTA
CTTCCACCTGGCTGCAGTACGTGATTCTTGATCCCGAGCTTCGGGTTGGAAGTGGGTGGGAGAGTTCGAG
GCCTTGCGCTTAAGGAGCCCCTTCGCCTCGTGCTTGAGTTGAGGCCTGGCCTGGGCGCTGGGGCCGCCGC
GTGCGAATCTGGTGGCACCTTCGCGCCTGTCTCGCTGCTTTCGATAAGTCTCTAGCCATTTAAAATTTTT
GATGACCTGCTGCGACGCTTTTTTTCTGGCAAGATAGTCTTGTAAATGCGGGCCAAGATCTGCACACTGG
TATTTCGGTTTTTGGGGCCGCGGGCGGCGACGGGGCCCGTGCGTCCCAGCGCACATGTTCGGCGAGGCGG
GGCCTGCGAGCGCGGCCACCGAGAATCGGACGGGGGTAGTCTCAAGCTGGCCGGCCTGCTCTGGTGCCTG
GCCTCGCGCCGCCGTGTATCGCCCCGCCCTGGGCGGCAAGGCTGGCCCGGTCGGCACCAGTTGCGTGAGC
GGAAAGATGGCCGCTTCCCGGCCCTGCTGCAGGGAGCTCAAAATGGAGGACGCGGCGCTCGGGAGAGCGG
GCGGGTGAGTCACCCACACAAAGGAAAAGGGCCTTTCCGTCCTCAGCCGTCGCTTCATGTGACTCCACGG
AGTACCGGGCGCCGTCCAGGCACCTCGATTAGTTCTCGAGCTTTTGGAGTACGTCGTCTTTAGGTTGGGG
GGAGGGGTTTTATGCGATGGAGTTTCCCCACACTGAGTGGGTGGAGACTGAAGTTAGGCCAGCTTGGCAC
TTGATGTAATTCTCCTTGGAATTTGCCCTTTTTGAGTTTGGATCTTGGTTCATTCTCAAGCCTCAGACAG
TGGTTCAAAGTTTTTTTCTTCCATTTCAGGTGTCGTGAGGCTAGCACCGCCACCATGTTCAGCCAGCAGC
AGCAGCAGCAGCTCCAGCAACAGCAGCAGCAGCTCCAGCAGTTACAGCAGCAGCAGCTCCAGCAGCAGCA
ATTGCAGCAGCAGCAGTTACTGCAGCTCCAGCAGCTGCTCCAGCAGTCCCCACCACAGGCCCCGTTGCCC
ATGGCTGTCAGCCGGGGGCTCCCCCCGCAGCAGCCACAGCAGCCGCTTCTGAATCTCCAGGGCACCAACT
CAGCCTCCCTCCTCAACGGCTCCATGCTGCAGAGAGCTTTGCTTTTACAGCAGTTGCAAGGACTGGACCA
GTTTGCAATGCCACCAGCCACGTATGACACTGCCGGTCTCACCATGCCCACAGCAACACTGGGTAACCTC
CGAGGCTATGGCATGGCATCCCCAGGCCTCGCAGCCCCCAGCCTCACACCCCCACAACTGGCCACTCCAA
ATTTGCAACAGTTCTTTCCCCAGGCCACTCGCCAGTCCTTGCTGGGACCTCCTCCTGTTGGGGTCCCCAT
GAACCCTTCCCAGTTCAACCTTTCAGGACGGAACCCCCAGAAACAGGCCCGGACCTCCTCCTCTACCACC
CCCAATCGAAAGGATTCTTCTTCTCAGACAATGCCTGTGGAAGACAAGTCAGACCCCCCAGAGGGGTCTG
AGGAAGCCGCAGAGCCCCGGATGGACACACCAGAAGACCAAGATTTACCGCCCTGCCCAGAGGACATCGC
CAAGGAAAAACGCACTCCAGCACCTGAGCCTGAGCCTTGTGAGGCGTCCGAGCTGCCAGCAAAGAGATTG
AGGAGCTCAGAAGAGCCCACAGAGAAGGAACCTCCAGGGCAGTTACAGGTGAAGGCCCAGCCGCAGGCCC
GGATGACAGTACCGAAACAGACACAGACACCAGACCTGCTGCCTGAGGCCCTGGAAGCCCAAGTGCTGCC
ACGATTCCAGCCACGGGTCCTGCAGGTCCAGGCCCAGGTGCAGTCACAGACTCAGCCGCGGATACCATCC
ACAGACACCCAGGTGCAGCCAAAGCTGCAGAAGCAGGCGCAAACACAGACCTCTCCAGAGCACTTAGTGC
TGCAACAGAAGCAGGTGCAGCCACAGCTGCAGCAGGAGGCAGAGCCACAGAAGCAGGTGCAGCCACAGGT
CCACACACAGGCACAGCCAAGCGTCCAGCCACAGGAGCATCCTCCAGCGCAGGTGTCAGTACAGCCACCA
GAGCAGACCCATGAGCAGCCTCACACCCAGCCGCAGGTGTCGTTGCTGGCTCCAGAGCAAACACCAGTTG
TGGTTCATGTCTGCGGGCTGGAGATGCCACCTGATGCAGTAGAAGCTGGTGGAGGCATGGAAAAGACCTT
GCCAGAGCCTGTGGGCACCCAAGTCAGCATGGAAGAGATTCAGAATGAGTCGGCCTGTGGCCTAGATGTG
GGAGAATGTGAAAACAGAGCGAGAGAGATGCCAGGGGTATGGGGCGCCGGGGGCTCCCTGAAGGTCACCA
TTCTGCAGAGCAGTGACAGCCGGGCCTTTAGCACTGTACCCCTGACACCTGTCCCCCGCCCCAGTGACTC
CGTCTCCTCCACCCCTGCGGCTACCAGCACTCCCTCTAAGCAGGCCCTCCAGTTCTTCTGCTACATCTGC
AAGGCCAGCTGCTCCAGCCAGCAGGAGTTCCAGGACCACATGTCGGAGCCTCAGCACCAGCAGCGGCTAG
GGGAGATCCAGCACATGAGCCAAGCCTGCCTCCTGTCCCTGCTGCCCGTGCCCCGGGACGTCCTGGAGAC
AGAGGATGAGGAGCCTCCACCAAGGCGCTGGTGCAACACCTGCCAGCTCTACTACATGGGGGACCTGATC
CAACACCGCAGGACACAGGACCACAAGATTGCCAAACAATCCTTGCGACCCTTCTGCACCGTTTGCAACC
GCTACTTCAAAACCCCTCGCAAGTTTGTGGAGCACGTGAAGTCCCAGGGGCATAAGGACAAAGCCAAGGA
GCTGAAGTCGCTTGAGAAAGAAATTGCTGGCCAAGATGAGGACCACTTCATTACAGTGGACGCTGTGGGT
TGCTTCGAGGGTGATGAAGAAGAGGAAGAGGATGATGAGGATGAAGAAGAGATCGAGGTTGAGGAGGAAC
TCTGCAAGCAGGTGAGGTCCAGAGATATATCCAGAGAGGAGTGGAAGGGCTCGGAGACCTACAGCCCCAA
TACTGCATATGGTGTGGACTTCCTGGTGCCCGTGATGGGCTATATCTGCCGCATCTGCCACAAGTTCTAT
CACAGCAACTCAGGGGCACAGCTCTCCCACTGCAAGTCCCTGGGCCACTTTGAGAACCTGCAGAAATACA
AGGCGGCCAAGAACCCCAGCCCCACCACCCGACCTGTGAGCCGCCGGTGCGCAATCAACGCCCGGAACGC
TTTGACAGCCCTGTTCACCTCCAGCGGCCGCCCACCCTCCCAGCCCAACACCCAGGACAAAACACCCAGC
AAGGTGACGGCTCGACCCTCCCAGCCCCCACTACCTCGGCGCTCAACCCGCCTCAAAACCTAGTAATGAA
CTAGTCCGTAACTTGAAAGTATTTCGATTTCTTGGCTTTATATATCTTGTGGAAAGGACGATGAGATCGA
TCGTTATCGGACCACACGCGTTAAGTCGACAATCAACCTCTGGATTACAAAATTTGTGAAAGATTGACTG
GTATTCTTAACTATGTTGCTCCTTTTACGCTATGTGGATACGCTGCTTTAATGCCTTTGTATCATGCTAT
TGCTTCCCGTATGGCTTTCATTTTCTCCTCCTTGTATAAATCCTGGTTGCTGTCTCTTTATGAGGAGTTG
TGGCCCGTTGTCAGGCAACGTGGCGTGGTGTGCACTGTGTTTGCTGACGCAACCCCCACTGGTTGGGGCA
TTGCCACCACCTGTCAGCTCCTTTCCGGGACTTTCGCTTTCCCCCTCCCTATTGCCACGGCGGAACTCAT
CGCCGCCTGCCTTGCCCGCTGCTGGACAGGGGCTCGGCTGTTGGGCACTGACAATTCCGTGGTGTTGTCG
GGGAAATCATCGTCCTTTCCTTGGCTGCTCGCCTGTGTTGCCACCTGGATTCTGCGCGGGACGTCCTTCT
GCTACGTCCCTTCGGCCCTCAATCCAGCGGACCTTCCTTCCCGCGGCCTGCTGCCGGCTCTGCGGCCTCT
TCCGCGTCTTCGCCTTCGCCCTCAGACGAGTCGGATCTCCCTTTGGGCCGCCTCCCCGCGTCGACTTTAA
GACCAATGACTTACAAGGCAGCTGTAGATCTTAGCCACTTTTTAAAAGAAAAGGGGGGACTGGAAGGGCT
AATTCACTCCCAACGAAGACAAGATCTGCTTTTTGCTTGTACTGGGTCTCTCTGGTTAGACCAGATCTGA
GCCTGGGAGCTCTCTGGCTAACTAGGGAACCCACTGCTTAAGCCTCAATAAAGCTTGCCTTGAGTGCTTC
AAGTAGTGTGTGCCCGTCTGTTGTGTGACTCTGGTAACTAGAGATCCCTCAGACCCTTTTAGTCAGTGTG
GAAAATCTCTAGCAGTACGTATAGTAGTTCATGTCATCTTATTATTCAGTATTTATAACTTGCAAAGAAA
TGAATATCAGAGAGTGAGAGGAACTTGTTTATTGCAGCTTATAATGGTTACAAATAAAGCAATAGCATCA
CAAATTTCACAAATAAAGCATTTTTTTCACTGCATTCTAGTTGTGGTTTGTCCAAACTCATCAATGTATC
TTATCATGTCTGGCTCTAGCTATCCCGCCCCTAACTCCGCCCATCCCGCCCCTAACTCCGCCCAGTTCCG
CCCATTCTCCGCCCCATGGCTGACTAATTTTTTTTATTTATGCAGAGGCCGAGGCCGCCTCGGCCTCTGA
GCTATTCCAGAAGTAGTGAGGAGGCTTTTTTGGAGGCCTAGGGACGTACCCAATTCGCCCTATAGTGAGT
CGTATTACGCGCGCTCACTGGCCGTCGTTTTACAACGTCGTGACTGGGAAAACCCTGGCGTTACCCAACT
TAATCGCCTTGCAGCACATCCCCCTTTCGCCAGCTGGCGTAATAGCGAAGAGGCCCGCACCGATCGCCCT
TCCCAACAGTTGCGCAGCCTGAATGGCGAATGGG
[124 nt withheld, positions 8225-8348]
C
[91 nt withheld, positions 8350-8440]
A
[49 nt withheld, positions 8442-8490]
CCTTTGACGTTGGAGTCCACGTTCTTT
[37 nt withheld, positions 8518-8554]
ACCCTATCTCGGTCTATTCTTTTGATTTATAAGGGATTTTGCCGATTTCGGCCTATTGGTTAAAAAATGA
GCTGATTTAACAAAAATTTAACGCGAATTTTAACAAAATATTAACGCTTACAATTTAGGTGGCACTTTTC
GGGGAAATGTGCGCGGAACCCCTATTTGTTTATTTTTCTAAATACATTCAAATATGTATCCGCTCATGAG
ACAATAACCCTGATAAATGCTTCAATAATATTGAAAAAGGAAGAGTATGAGTATTCAACATTTCCGTGTC
GCCCTTATTCCCTTTTTTGCGGCATTTTGCCTTCCTGTTTTTGCTCACCCAGAAACGCTGGTGAAAGTAA
AAGATGCTGAAGATCAGTTGGGTGCACGAGTGGGTTACATCGAACTGGATCTCAACAGCGGTAAGATCCT
TGAGAGTTTTCGCCCCGAAGAACGTTTTCCAATGATGAGCACTTTTAAAGTTCTGCTATGTGGCGCGGTA
TTATCCCGTATTGACGCCGGGCAAGAGCAACTCGGTCGCCGCATACACTATTCTCAGAATGACTTGGTTG
AGTACTCACCAGTCACAGAAAAGCATCTTACGGATGGCATGACAGTAAGAGAATTATGCAGTGCTGCCAT
AACCATGAGTGATAACACTGCGGCCAACTTACTTCTGACAACGATCGGAGGACCGAAGGAGCTAACCGCT
TTTTTGCACAACATGGGGGATCATGTAACTCGCCTTGATCGTTGGGAACCGGAGCTGAATGAAGCCATAC
CAAACGACGAGCGTGACACCACGATGCCTGTAGCAATGGCAACAACGTTGCGCAAACTATTAACTGGCGA
ACTACTTACTCTAGCTTCCCGGCAACAATTAATAGACTGGATGGAGGCGGATAAAGTTGCAGGACCACTT
CTGCGCTCGGCCCTTCCGGCTGGCTGGTTTATTGCTGATAAATCTGGAGCCGGTGAGCGTGGGTCTCGCG
GTATCATTGCAGCACTGGGGCCAGATGGTAAGCCCTCCCGTATCGTAGTTATCTACACGACGGGGAGTCA
GGCAACTATGGATGAACGAAATAGACAGATCGCTGAGATAGGTGCCTCACTGATTAAGCATTGGTAACTG
TCAGACCAAGTTTACTCATATATACTTTAGATTGATTTAAAACTTCATTTTTAATTTAAAAGGATCTAGG
TGAAGATCCTTTTTGATAATCTCATGACCAAAATCCCTTAACGTGAGTTTTCGTTCCACTGAGCGTCAGA
CCCCGTAGAAAAGATCAAAGGATCTTCTTGAGATCCTTTTTTTCTGCGCGTAATCTGCTGCTTGCAAACA
AAAAAACCACCGCTACCAGCGGTGGTTTGTTTGCCGGATCAAGAGCTACCAACTCTTTTTCCGAAGGTAA
CTGGCTTCAGCAGAGCGCAGATACCAAATACTGTTCTTCTAGTGTAGCCGTAGTTAGGCCACCACTTCAA
GAACTCTGTAGCACCGCCTACATACCTCGCTCTGCTAATCCTGTTACCAGTGGCTGCTGCCAGTGGCGAT
AAGTCGTGTCTTACCGGGTTGGACTCAAGACGATAGTTACCGGATAAGGCGCAGCGGTCGGGCTGAACGG
GGGGTTCGTGCACACAGCCCAGCTTGGAGCGAACGACCTACACCGAACTGAGATACCTACAGCGTGAGCT
ATGAGAAAGCGCCACGCTTCCCGAAGGGAGAAAGGCGGACAGGTATCCGGTAAGCGGCAGGGTCGGAACA
GGAGAGCGCACGAGGGAGCTTCCAGGGGGAAACGCCTGGTATCTTTATAGTCCTGTCGGGTTTCGCCACC
TCTGACTTGAGCGTCGATTTTTGTGATGCTCGTCAGGGGGGCGGAGCCTATGGAAAAACGCCAGCAACGC
GGCCTTTTTACGGTTCCTGGCCTTTTGCTGGCCTTTTGCTCACATGTTCTTTCCTGCGTTATCCCCTGAT
TCTGTGGATAACCGTATTACCGCCTTTGAGTGAGCTGATACCGCTCGCCGCAGCCGAACGACCGAGCGCA
GCGAGTCAGTGAGCGAGGAAGCGGAAGAGCGCCCAATACGCAAACCGCCTCTCCCCGCGCGTTGGCCGAT
TCATTAATGCAGCTGGCACGACAGGTTTCCCGACTGGAAAGCGGGCAGTGAGCGCAACGCAATTAATGTG
AGTTAGCTCACTCATTAGGCACCCCAGGCTTTACACTTTATGCTTCCGGCTCGTATGTTGTGTGGAATTG
TGAGCGGATAACAATTTCACACAGGAAACAGCTATGACCATGATTACGCCAAGCGCGCAATTAACCCTCA
CTAAAGGGAACAAAAGCTGGAGCTGCAAGC
