>Addgene plasmid #143185 | TFORF2328 | depositor partial sequence | sequence record 281693 | Insert
ACCGCCACCATGTTCAGCCAGCAGCAGCAGCAGCAGCTCCAGCAACAGCAGCAGCAGCTCCAGCAGTTAC
AGCAGCAGCAGCTCCAGCAGCAGCAATTGCAGCAGCAGCAGTTACTGCAGCTCCAGCAGCTGCTCCAGCA
GTCCCCACCACAGGCCCCGTTGCCCATGGCTGTCAGCCGGGGGCTCCCCCCGCAGCAGCCACAGCAGCCG
CTTCTGAATCTCCAGGGCACCAACTCAGCCTCCCTCCTCAACGGCTCCATGCTGCAGAGAGCTTTGCTTT
TACAGCAGTTGCAAGGACTGGACCAGTTTGCAATGCCACCAGCCACGTATGACACTGCCGGTCTCACCAT
GCCCACAGCAACACTGGGTAACCTCCGAGGCTATGGCATGGCATCCCCAGGCCTCGCAGCCCCCAGCCTC
ACACCCCCACAACTGGCCACTCCAAATTTGCAACAGTTCTTTCCCCAGGCCACTCGCCAGTCCTTGCTGG
GACCTCCTCCTGTTGGGGTCCCCATGAACCCTTCCCAGTTCAACCTTTCAGGACGGAACCCCCAGAAACA
GGCCCGGACCTCCTCCTCTACCACCCCCAATCGAAAGGATTCTTCTTCTCAGACAATGCCTGTGGAAGAC
AAGTCAGACCCCCCAGAGGGGTCTGAGGAAGCCGCAGAGCCCCGGATGGACACACCAGAAGACCAAGATT
TACCGCCCTGCCCAGAGGACATCGCCAAGGAAAAACGCACTCCAGCACCTGAGCCTGAGCCTTGTGAGGC
GTCCGAGCTGCCAGCAAAGAGATTGAGGAGCTCAGAAGAGCCCACAGAGAAGGAACCTCCAGGGCAGTTA
CAGGTGAAGGCCCAGCCGCAGGCCCGGATGACAGTACCGAAACAGACACAGACACCAGACCTGCTGCCTG
AGGCCCTGGAAGCCCAAGTGCTGCCACGATTCCAGCCACGGGTCCTGCAGGTCCAGGCCCAGGTGCAGTC
ACAGACTCAGCCGCGGATACCATCCACAGACACCCAGGTGCAGCCAAAGCTGCAGAAGCAGGCGCAAACA
CAGACCTCTCCAGAGCACTTAGTGCTGCAACAGAAGCAGGTGCAGCCACAGCTGCAGCAGGAGGCAGAGC
CACAGAAGCAGGTGCAGCCACAGGTCCACACACAGGCACAGCCAAGCGTCCAGCCACAGGAGCATCCTCC
AGCGCAGGTGTCAGTACAGCCACCAGAGCAGACCCATGAGCAGCCTCACACCCAGCCGCAGGTGTCGTTG
CTGGCTCCAGAGCAAACACCAGTTGTGGTTCATGTCTGCGGGCTGGAGATGCCACCTGATGCAGTAGAAG
CTGGTGGAGGCATGGAAAAGACCTTGCCAGAGCCTGTGGGCACCCAAGTCAGCATGGAAGAGATTCAGAA
TGAGTCGGCCTGTGGCCTAGATGTGGGAGAATGTGAAAACAGAGCGAGAGAGATGCCAGGGGTATGGGGC
GCCGGGGGCTCCCTGAAGGTCACCATTCTGCAGAGCAGTGACAGCCGGGCCTTTAGCACTGTACCCCTGA
CACCTGTCCCCCGCCCCAGTGACTCCGTCTCCTCCACCCCTGCGGCTACCAGCACTCCCTCTAAGCAGGC
CCTCCAGTTCTTCTGCTACATCTGCAAGGCCAGCTGCTCCAGCCAGCAGGAGTTCCAGGACCACATGTCG
GAGCCTCAGCACCAGCAGCGGCTAGGGGAGATCCAGCACATGAGCCAAGCCTGCCTCCTGTCCCTGCTGC
CCGTGCCCCGGGACGTCCTGGAGACAGAGGATGAGGAGCCTCCACCAAGGCGCTGGTGCAACACCTGCCA
GCTCTACTACATGGGGGACCTGATCCAACACCGCAGGACACAGGACCACAAGATTGCCAAACAATCCTTG
CGACCCTTCTGCACCGTTTGCAACCGCTACTTCAAAACCCCTCGCAAGTTTGTGGAGCACGTGAAGTCCC
AGGGGCATAAGGACAAAGCCAAGGAGCTGAAGTCGCTTGAGAAAGAAATTGCTGGCCAAGATGAGGACCA
CTTCATTACAGTGGACGCTGTGGGTTGCTTCGAGGGTGATGAAGAAGAGGAAGAGGATGATGAGGATGAA
GAAGAGATCGAGGTTGAGGAGGAACTCTGCAAGCAGGTGAGGTCCAGAGATATATCCAGAGAGGAGTGGA
AGGGCTCGGAGACCTACAGCCCCAATACTGCATATGGTGTGGACTTCCTGGTGCCCGTGATGGGCTATAT
CTGCCGCATCTGCCACAAGTTCTATCACAGCAACTCAGGGGCACAGCTCTCCCACTGCAAGTCCCTGGGC
CACTTTGAGAACCTGCAGAAATACAAGGCGGCCAAGAACCCCAGCCCCACCACCCGACCTGTGAGCCGCC
GGTGCGCAATCAACGCCCGGAACGCTTTGACAGCCCTGTTCACCTCCAGCGGCCGCCCACCCTCCCAGCC
CAACACCCAGGACAAAACACCCAGCAAGGTGACGGCTCGACCCTCCCAGCCCCCACTACCTCGGCGCTCA
ACCCGCCTCAAAACCTAGTAATGAACTAGTCCGTAACTTGAAAGTATTTCGATTTCTTGGCTTTATATAT
CTTGTGGAAAGGACGATGAGATCGATCGTTATCGGACCAC
