>Addgene plasmid #143185 | TFORF2328 | depositor partial sequence | sequence record 281694 | Barcode
TGAGATCGATCGTTATCGGACCAC
